>Addgene plasmid #242446 | pTARGEX-APO | addgene full sequence | sequence record 490468 | Addgene NGS Result
CGAGGAGCATCGTGGAAAAAGAAGACGTTCCAACCACGTCTTCAAAGCAAGTGGATTGATGTGATATCTC
CACTGACGTAAGGGATGACGCACAATCCCACTATCCTTCGCAAGACCCTTCCTCTATATAAGGAAGTTCA
TTTCATTTGGAGAGGTTTAAGAGACGCAACCACAACGCTCTAACGCAATCAATCTACATTATATTAAACG
TCTCTAAAAAGAAACCATGGGATTTTTTCTCTTTTCACAAATGCCCTCATTTTTTCTTGTGTCGACACTT
CTCTTATTCCTAATAATATCTCACTCTTCTCATGCCGGCTGAAGAGCATCAATCAATACGCAAACCGCCT
CTCCCCGCGCGTTGGCCGATTCATTAATGCAGCTGGCACGACAGGTTTCCCGACTGGAAAGCGGGCAGTG
AGCGCAACGCAATTAATGTGAGTTAGCTCACTCATTAGGCACCCCAGGCTTTACACTTTATGCTTCCGGC
TCGTATGTTGTGTGGAATTGTGAGCGGATAACAATTTCACACAAGACCACAACGGTTTCCCTCTAGAAAT
AATTTTGTTTAACTTTAAGAAGGAGATATACATATGGTTTCCAAGGGAGAGGAAGACAATATGGCGATTA
TCAAAGAGTTCATGCGCTTCAAGGTCCACATGGAAGGAAGTGTGAACGGGCATGAGTTCGAAATAGAAGG
CGAAGGTGAGGGTCGCCCGTACGAAGGTACGCAAACCGCAAAGCTGAAGGTTACTAAGGGTGGGCCTCTG
CCGTTCGCATGGGACATCTTATCTCCGCAATTCATGTACGGTAGTAAGGCTTACGTAAAGCACCCCGCCG
ATATTCCCGACTACTTGAAGTTAAGTTTCCCAGAGGGGTTCAAGTGGGAGAGAGTAATGAATTTCGAGGA
CGGCGGGGTAGTCACCGTAACCCAAGACTCATCTCTTCAAGACGGTGAGTTTATATACAAGGTGAAGCTG
CGCGGGACGAACTTCCCATCTGACGGACCAGTGATGCAGAAGAAGACTATGGGATGGGAAGCCAGTAGCG
AAAGAATGTACCCAGAAGACGGGGCCCTTAAAGGAGAAATTAAGCAGCGGCTCAAGTTGAAGGATGGCGG
GCACTATGATGCAGAGGTCAAAACCACCTACAAGGCAAAGAAACCAGTACAATTGCCCGGTGCGTACAAC
GTAAACATTAAATTAGACATCACTTCTCATAATGAGGACTACACAATAGTGGAGCAATACGAGCGAGCAG
AGGGGAGACACTCTACGGGTGGTATGGACGAGTTGTATAAATAAGAATTCGAAGCTTGATCCGGCTGCTA
ACAAAGCCCGAAAGGAAGCTGAGTTGGCTGCTGCCATCACACTGGCTCACCTTCGGGTGGGCCTTTCTGC
GTTTATATACTAGAGAGAGAATATAAAAAGCCAGATTATTAATCCGGCTTTTTTATTATTTGAGTTGCTC
TTCATGATGAGTATAAATAAACTGTTATTCGGTGTGCATTTCTATGTTTGGTGAGCGGTTTTCTGTGCTC
AGAGTGTGTTTATTTTATGTAATTTAATTTCTTTGTGAGCTCCTGTTTAGCAGGTCGTCCCTTCAGCAAG
GACACAAAAAGATTTTAATTTTATTGATCGTTCAAACATTTGGCAATAAAGTTTCTTAAGATTGAATCCT
GTTGCCGGTCTTGCGATGATTATCATATAATTTCTGTTGAATTACGTTAAGCATGTAATAATTAACATGT
AATGCATGACGTTATTTATGAGATGGGTTTTTATGATTAGAGTCCCGCAATTATACATTTAATACGCGAT
AGAAAACAAAATATAGCGCGCAAACTAGGATAAATTATCGCGCGCGGTGTCATCTATGTTACTAGATCGG
CGCGCCAGCTTGGCGTAATCATGGTCATAGCTGTTGCGATTAATAATTCCACGCGGATCGCATTGAGAAC
CCGGAATATCGCGAAACAGGTACCCCCCTACTCCAAAAATGTCAAAGATACAGTCTCAGAAGACCAAAGG
GCTATTGAGACTTTTCAACAAAGGGTAATTTCGGGAAACCTCCTCGGATTCCATTGCCCAGCTATCTGTC
ACTTCATCGAAAGGACAGTAGAAAAGGAAGGTGGCTCCTACAAATGCCATCATTGCGATAAAGGAAAGGC
TATCATTCAAGATGCCTCTGCCGACAGTGGTCCCAAAGATGGACCCCCACCCACGAGGAGCATCGTGGAA
AAAGAAGACGTTCCAACCACGTCTTCAAAGCAAGTGGATTGATGTGACATCTCCACTGACGTAAGGGATG
ACGCACAATCCCACTATCCTTCGCAAGACCCTTCCTCTATATAAGGAAGTTCATTTCATTTGGAGAGGAC
AGCCCAAGCTTCGACTCTAGAGGATCCCCTTAAATCGATATGAGCACCGCCAAGATGAGCGCTGGTGAGT
TCTCTAAGACCTACGGCACCAAGGATAGCCGGTCTGTGAATGATTGCTACGCCATCTACAGCGGCAACGG
CATCAACTTCATCAACCTGTTCATGCACACCAACACCGGCATCAAGAGCGCCTTCTCTATTAACGACCTT
GGCCGGAACGAGGACATTAAGCTTCATGAGGCCGAGATCATCAACAGCTTGCACCCGTACTCATTCTTCG
ACAAGTTCGGCCTGGATATCATCCTGTGCAACCACGTGATGGACATCATCGTGACTAAGCCTGGCCTTAA
GAACACCGGATGCAAGTTCCAGATGCACAACCAGATCTTCAACCCGAATGAGGATATTCTGGCTAAGACC
CCTGGCATCATCAGCGAAGAGAACTTCTACGACCTGAGCAAGATCAAGCCTAAGGGCATGACACCTTTCG
ACTGGTACATCAACGAGTGCAAGAAGTACGACTTCTACATCAGCGACAACGGCGACATCTCTCTGGATTA
CGGTTTCCCTGTGATGGGCAAGACCACCTCTTATTGGAGAGAGAACATCCCGCGAGAGAAGATCATCTCC
GTTAAGCAGAAGTGCCTGCCGAACACCTCTGCTCTTACCAACAGGATTCTGAGCCTTTCTACCGTGAGGG
CTATCCAGATTGCTTCTGAGCTGGCTTCTGAAAAGACCGTGGTTCTTGCTTCTAGGCAGAGGCTGGATCT
GGACATCAAGTCTCAGTACCGGATCTCATTCCCTGGTGTTCAAGATGAGGGCGCTTTCACTAGGACTTTC
TGCATCCCTATGGACAAGACCGCTAGGATCGTTTGCTTCTACGCTAAGACCTCCGTGGACGTGTCAAATG
AGAGGACCACCTTGACCATCAAGATCGTCAACAAGACCGTCGAGAGCAACTACATGGGTCCTGTGCCTAA
GGATCACATGTACTGCGATAAGAGCATCGGCGCTAGGATTGGTCTTGTGGATATTGTGAGGGGCGACCCG
AACTACAATCAGATGATTGCTCGGGAAATGATCAGCGTCCACACCAACTTTGCTCTGAGGCTTTCTGAGG
CTCTGAAGAAGCCGGTCATCGTTTTCAAGATGTACGAGAAAGAGCTGAACTTCGAGACTTACGACCTGTC
CGGTCGGTCTTTGTCTTACCAGAAGGACAGCAGCGGCAATATCTACTTCCTGTCTAGGACCCTTGAGATC
CTGCCGAAGTCTCTTTCTACCCTGACCTACCTGAAGAACATCTCTCCTGCCTGCTGGAAAGAATCCATCA
GCATGCAGCATTTCTACATCGGGGAGCAAGAAGAGGGACCTTCTGGTTCTAATCTGGCCGAGTCTGAAGA
GAAGGTGCAGACTGCTTAGGAATTCGGTACGCTGAAATCACCAGTCTCTCTCTACAAATCTATCTCTCTC
TATTTTCTCCATAAATAATGTGTGAGTAGTTTCCCGATAAGGGAAATTAGGGTTCTTATAGGGTTTCGCT
CATGTGTTGAGCATATAAGAAACCCTTAGTATGTATTTGTATTTGTAAAATACTTCTATCAATAAAATTT
CTAATTCCTAAAACCAAAATCCAGTACTAAAATCCAGATCTCCTAAAGTCCCTATAGATCTTTGTCGTGA
ATATAAACCAGACACCGGACGACTAAACCTGGAGCCCAGACGCCGTTCGAAGCTAGAAGTACCGCTTAGG
CAGGAGGCCGTTAGGGAAAAGATGCTAAGGCAGGGTTGGTTACGTTGACTCCCCCGTAGGTTTGGTTTAA
ATATGATGAAGTGGACGGAAGGAAGGAGGAAGACAAGGAAGGATAAGGTTGCAGGCCCTGTGCAAGGTAA
GAAGATGGAAATTTGATAGAGGTACGCTACTATACTTATACTATACGCTAAGGGAATGCTTGTATTTATA
CCCTATACCCCCTAATAACCCCTTATCAATTTAAGAAATAATCCGCATAAGCCCCCGCTTAAAAATTGGT
ATCAGAGCCATGAATAGGTCTATGACCAAAACTCAAGAGGATAAAACCTCACCAAAATACGAAAGAGTTC
TTAACTCTAAAGATAAAAGATGGCGCGTGGCCGGCCATGAGCGGAGAATTAAGGGAGTCACGTTATGACC
CCCGCCGATGACGCGGGACAAGCCGTTTTACGTTTGGAACTGACAGAACCGCAACGTTGAAGGAGCCACT
CAGCCGCGGGTTTCTGGAGTTTAATGAGCTAAGCACATACGTCAGAAACCATTATTGCGCGTTCAAAAGT
CGCCTAAGGTCACTATCAGCTAGCAAATATTTCTTGTCAAAAATGCTCCACTGACGTTCCATAAATTCCC
CTCGGTATCCAATTAGAGTCTCATATTCACTCTCAATCCAAATAATCTGCACCGGATCTGGATCGTTTCG
CATGGTTTCAAAGGGAGAAGAACTTTTCACCGGGGTTGTCCCTATACTGGTGGAACTGGATGGAGACGTC
AACGGGCATAAGTTTTCTGTCTCTGGCGAAGGGGAGGGTGACGCAACGTACGGGAAGCTGACACTGAAGT
TCATCTGTACTACCGGCAAGCTCCCGGTACCCTGGCCTACGCTGGTAACAACGTTGACTTACGGGGTGCA
GTGTTTCTCTCGATATCCTGACCATATGAAACAACACGATTTCTTCAAGAGTGCAATGCCTGAGGGGTAT
GTTCAAGAGCGAACTATATTCTTCAAAGATGATGGGAACTACAAGACACGTGCAGAAGTTAAGTTTGAAG
GCGATACGCTGGTAAACCGAATTGAATTGAAAGGGATAGATTTTAAGGAAGACGGGAATATCCTGGGACA
CAAACTTGAATATAACTATAACTCCCACAACGTTTACATTATGGCCGATAAACAGAAGAATGGCATCAAG
GTAAATTTCAAAATTCGTCACAACATAGAAGATGGGTCCGTTCAGCTCGCCGACCATTATCAACAAAACA
CTCCAATAGGGGATGGCCCCGTACTGTTGCCCGATAACCACTATTTGAGCACGCAATCAGCACTTTCTAA
GGACCCAAATGAAAAACGTGATCATATGGTACTCTTAGAATTCGTGACTGCTGCTGGTATCACGCTTGGT
ATGGATGAATTGTACAAGTGAGCGGGACTCTGGGGTTCGAAATGACCGACCAAGCGACGCCCAACCTGCC
ATCACGAGATTTCGATTCCACCGCCGCCTTCTATGAAAGGTTGGGCTTCGGAATCGTTTTCCGGGACGCC
GGCTGGATGATCCTCCAGCGCGGGGATCTCATGCTGGAGTTCTTCGCCCACGGGATCTCTGCGAAACAGG
CGGTCGAAGGTGCCGATATCATTACGACAGCAACGGCCGACAAGCACAACGCCACGATCCTGAGCGACAA
TATGATCGCGGCGTCCACATCAACGGCGTCGGCGGCGACTGCCCAGGCAAGACCGAGATGCACCGCGATA
TCTTGCTGCGTTCGGATATTTTCGTGGAGTTCCCGCCACAGACCCGGATGATCCCCGATCGTTCAAACAT
TTGGCAATAAAGTTTCTTAAGATTGAATCCTGTTGCCGGTCTTGCGATGATTATCATATAATTTCTGTTG
AATTACGTTAAGCATGTAATAATTAACATGTAATGCATGACGTTATTTATGAGATGGGTTTTTATGATTA
GAGTCCCGCAATTATACATTTAATACGCGATAGAAAACAAAATATAGCGCGCAAACTAGGATAAATTATC
GCGCGCGGTGTCATCTATGTTACTAGATCGGGGGCCGGCCCTCACTGGTGAAAAGAAAAACCACCCCAGT
ACATTAAAAACGTCCGCAATGTGTTATTAAGTTGTCTAAGCGTCAATTTGTTTACACCACAATATATCCT
GCCACCAGCCAGCCAACAGCTCCCCGACCGGCAGCTCGGCACAAAATCACCACTCGATACAGGCAGCCCA
TCAGTCCGGGACGGCGTCAGCGGGAGAGCCGTTGTAAGGCGGCAGACTTTGCTCATGTTACCGATGCTAT
TCGGAAGAACGGCAACTAAGCTGCCGGGTTTGAAACACGGATGATCTCGCGGAGGGTAGCATGTTGATTG
TAACGATGACAGAGCGTTGCTGCCTGTGATCAAATATCATCTCCCTCGCAGAGATCCGAATTATCAGCCT
TCTTATTCATTTCTCGCTTAACCGTGACAGAGTAGACAGGCTGTCTCGCGGCCGAGGGGCGCAGCCCCTG
GGGGGATGGGAGGCCCGCGTTAGCGGGCCGGGAGGGTTCGAGAAGGGGGGGCACCCCCCTTCGGCGTGCG
CGGTCACGCGCACAGGGCGCAGCCCTGGTTAAAAACAAGGTTTATAAATATTGGTTTAAAAGCAGGTTAA
AAGACAGGTTAGCGGTGGCCGAAAAACGGGCGGAAACCCTTGCAAATGCTGGATTTTCTGCCTGTGGACA
GCCCCTCAAATGTCAATAGGTGCGCCCCTCATCTGTCAGCACTCTGCCCCTCAAGTGTCAAGGATCGCGC
CCCTCATCTGTCAGTAGTCGCGCCCCTCAAGTGTCAATACCGCAGGGCACTTATCCCCAGGCTTGTCCAC
ATCATCTGTGGGAAACTCGCGTAAAATCAGGCGTTTTCGCCGATTTGCGAGGCTGGCCAGCTCCACGTCG
CCGGCCGAAATCGAGCCTGCCCCTCATCTGTCAACGCCGCGCCGGGTGAGTCGGCCCCTCAAGTGTCAAC
GTCCGCCCCTCATCTGTCAGTGAGGGCCAAGTTTTCCGCGAGGTATCCACAACGCCGGCGGCCGCGGTGT
CTCGCACACGGCTTCGACGGCGTTTCTGGCGCGTTTGCAGGGCCATAGACGGCCGCCAGCCCAGCGGCGA
GGGCAACCAGCCCGGTGAGCGTCGGAAAGGCGCTCGGTCTTGCCTTGCTCGTCGGTGATGTACACTAGTC
GCTGGCTGCTGAACCCCCAGCCGGAACTGACCCCACAAGGCCCTAGCGTTTGCAATGCACCAGGTCATCA
TTGACCCAGGCGTGTTCCACCAGGCCGCTGCCTCGCAACTCTTCGCAGGCTTCGCCGACCTGCTCGCGCC
ACTTCTTCACGCGGGTGGAATCCGATCCGCACATGAGGCGGAAGGTTTCCAGCTTGAGCGGGTACGGCTC
CCGGTGCGAGCTGAAATAGTCGAACATCCGTCGGGCCGTCGGCGACAGCTTGCGGTACTTCTCCCATATG
AATTTCGTGTAGTGGTCGCCAGCAAACAGCACGACGATTTCCTCGTCGATCAGGACCTGGCAACGGGACG
TTTTCTTGCCACGGTCCAGGACGCGGAAGCGGTGCAGCAGCGACACCGATTCCAGGTGCCCAACGCGGTC
GGACGTGAAGCCCATCGCCGTCGCCTGTAGGCGCGACAGGCATTCCTCGGCCTTCGTGTAATACCGGCCA
TTGATCGACCAGCCCAGGTCCTGGCAAAGCTCGTAGAACGTGAAGGTGATCGGCTCGCCGATAGGGGTGC
GCTTCGCGTACTCCAACACCTGCTGCCACACCAGTTCGTCATCGTCGGCCCGCAGCTCGACGCCGGTGTA
GGTGATCTTCACGTCCTTGTTGACGTGGAAAATGACCTTGTTTTGCAGCGCCTCGCGCGGGATTTTCTTG
TTGCGCGTGGTGAACAGGGCAGAGCGGGCCGTGTCGTTTGGCATCGCTCGCATCGTGTCCGGCCACGGCG
CAATATCGAACAAGGAAAGCTGCATTTCCTTGATCTGCTGCTTCGTGTGTTTCAGCAACGCGGCCTGCTT
GGCCTCGCTGACCTGTTTTGCCAGGTCCTCGCCGGCGGTTTTTCGCTTCTTGGTCGTCATAGTTCCTCGC
GTGTCGATGGTCATCGACTTCGCCAAACCTGCCGCCTCCTGTTCAAGACGACGCGAACGCTCCACGGCGG
CCGATGGCGCGGGCAGGGCAGGGGGAGCCAGTTGCACGCTGTCGCGCTCGATCTTGGCCGTAGCTTGCTG
GACCATCGAGCCGACGGACTGGAAGGTTTCGCGGGGCGCACGCATGACGGTGCGGCTTGCGATGGTTTCG
GCATCCTCGGCGGAAAACCCCGCGTCGATCAGTTCTTGCCTGTATGCCTTCCGGTCAAACGTCCGATTCA
TTCACCCTCCTTGCGGGATTGCCCCGACTCACGCCGGGGCAATGTGCCCTTATTCCTGATTTGACCCGCC
TGGTGCCTTGGTGTCCAGATAATCCACCTTATCGGCAATGAAGTCGGTCCCGTAGACCGTCTGGCCGTCC
TTCTCGTACTTGGTATTCCGAATCTTGCCCTGCACGAATACCAGCGACCCCTTGCCCAAATACTTGCCGT
GGGCCTCGGCCTGAGAGCCAAAACACTTGATGCGGAAGAAGTCGGTGCGCTCCTGCTTGTCGCCGGCATC
GTTGCGCCACATCTAGGTACTAAAACAATTCATCCAGTAAAATATAATATTTTATTTTCTCCCAATCAGG
CTTGATCCCCAGTAAGTCAAAAAATAGCTCGACATACTGTTCTTCCCCGATATCCTCCCTGATCGACCGG
ACGCAGAAGGCAATGTCATACCACTTGTCCGCCCTGCCGCTTCTCCCAAGATCAATAAAGCCACTTACTT
TGCCATCTTTCACAAAGATGTTGCTGTCTCCCAGGTCGCCGTGGGAAAAGACAAGTTCCTCTTCGGGCTT
TTCCGTCTTTAAAAAATCATACAGCTCGCGCGGATCTTTAAATGGAGTGTCTTCTTCCCAGTTTTCGCAA
TCCACATCGGCCAGATCGTTATTCAGTAAGTAATCCAATTCGGCTAAGCGGCTGTCTAAGCTATTCGTAT
AGGGACAATCCGATATGTCGATGGAGTGAAAGAGCCTGATGCACTCCGCATACAGCTCGATAATCTTTTC
AGGGCTTTGTTCATCTTCATACTCTTCCGAGCAAAGGACGCCATCGGCCTCACTCATGAGCAGATTGCTC
CAGCCATCATGCCGTTCAAAGTGCAGGACCTTTGGAACAGGCAGCTTTCCTTCCAGCCATAGCATCATGT
CCTTTTCCCGTTCCACATCATAGGTGGTCCCTTTATACCGGCTGTCCGTCATTTTTAAATATAGGTTTTC
ATTTTCTCCCACCAGCTTATATACCTTAGCAGGAGACATTCCTTCCGTATCTTTTACGCAGCGGTATTTT
TCGATCAGTTTTTTCAATTCCGGTGATATTCTCATTTTAGCCATTTATTATTTCCTTCCTCTTTTCTACA
GTATTTAAAGATACCCCAAGAAGCTAATTATAACAAGACGAACTCCAATTCACTGTTCCTTGCATTCTAA
AACCTTAAATACCAGAAAACAGCTTTTTCAAAGTTGTTTTCAAAGTTGGCGTATAACATAGTATCGACGG
AGCCGATTTTGAAACCACAATTATGGGTGATGCTGCCAACTTACTGATTTAGTGTATGATGGTGTTTTTG
AGGTGCTCCAGTGGCTTCTGTTTCTATCAGCTGTCCCTCCTGTTCAGCTACTGACGGGGTGGTGCGTAAC
GGCAAAAGCACCGCCGGACATCAGCGCTATCTCTGCTCTCACTGCCGTAAAACATGGCAACTGCAGTTCA
CTTACACCGCTTCTCAACCCGGTACGCACCAGAAAATCATTGATATGGCCATGAATGGCGTTGGATGCCG
GGCAACAGCCCGCATTATGGGCGTTGGCCTCAACACGATTTTACGTCACTTAAAAAACTCAGGCCGCAGT
CGGTAACTATGCGGTGTGAAATACCGCACAGATGCGTAAGGAGAAAATACCGCATCAGGCGCTATTCCGC
TTCCTCGCTCACTGACTCGCTGCGCTCGGTCGTTCGGCTGCGGCGAGCGGTATCAGCTCACTCAAAGGCG
GTAATACGGTTATCCACAGAATCAGGGGATAACGCAGGAAAGAACATGTGAGCAAAAGGCCAGCAAAAGG
CCAGGAACCGTAAAAAGGCCGCGTTGCTGGCGTTTTTCCATAGGCTCCGCCCCCCTGACGAGCATCACAA
AAATCGACGCTCAAGTCAGAGGTGGCGAAACCCGACAGGACTATAAAGATACCAGGCGTTTCCCCCTGGA
AGCTCCCTCGTGCGCTCTCCTGTTCCGACCCTGCCGCTTACCGGATACCTGTCCGCCTTTCTCCCTTCGG
GAAGCGTGGCGCTTTCTCATAGCTCACGCTGTAGGTATCTCAGTTCGGTGTAGGTCGTTCGCTCCAAGCT
GGGCTGTGTGCACGAACCCCCCGTTCAGCCCGACCGCTGCGCCTTATCCGGTAACTATCGTCTTGAGTCC
AACCCGGTAAGACACGACTTATCGCCACTGGCAGCAGGTAACCTCGCGCATACAGCCGGGCAGTGACGTC
ATCGTCTGCGCGGAAATGGACGGGCCCCCGGCGCCAGATCTGGGGAACCCTGTGGTTGGCATGCACATAC
AAATGGACGAACGGATAAACCTTTTCACGCCCTTTTAAATATCCGATTATTCTAATAAACGCTCTTTTCT
CTTAGGTTTACCCGCCAATATATCCTGTCAAACACTGATAGTTT
[106 nt withheld, positions 10965-11070]
G
[44 nt withheld, positions 11072-11115]
CATTCAGGCTGCGCAACTGTTGGGAAGGGCGATCGGTGCGGGCCTCTTCGCTATTACGCCAGCTGGCGAA
AGGGGGATGTGCTGCAAGGCGATTAAGTTGGGTAACGCCAGGGTTTTCCCAGTCACGACGTTGTAAAACG
ACGGCCAGTGAATTGTTAGAGGGAGCTCTGATCACTGAGCATCGTTGAAGATGCCTCTGCCGACAGTGGT
CCCAAAGATGGACCCCCACCCACGAGGAGCATCGTGGAAAAAGAAGACGTTCCAACCACGTCTTCAAAGC
AAGTGGATTGATGTGATATCTCCACTGACGTAAGGGATGACGCACAATCCCACTATCCTTCTTAATTAAG
GAAACCTCCTCGGATTCCATTGCCCAGCTATCTGTCACTTTATTGAGAAGATAGTGGAAAAGGAAGGTGG
CTCCTACAAATGCCATCATTGCGATAAAGGAAAGGCCATCGTTGAAGATGCCTCTGCCGACAGTGGTCCC
AAAGATGGACCCCCACCCA
Features (pLannotate 1.2.2; 33 found; start..end, strand, type, name):
    227..316     +  CDS            PR1A_TOBAC (fragment): Experimental evidence at protein level: Swiss-Prot protein existence level 1. Probably involved in the defense reaction of plants against pathogens. From Nicotiana tabacum (Common tobacco).
    334..421     +  CDS            lacI (fragment): lac repressor; lacI; The lac repressor binds to the lac operator to inhibit transcription in E. coli. This inhibition can be relieved by adding lactose or isopropyl-β-D-thiogalactopyranoside (IPTG).
    434..455     +  protein_bind   CAP binding site: CAP binding activates transcription in the presence of cAMP. E. coli catabolite activator protein
    470..500     +  promoter       lac promoter: promoter for the E. coli lac operon
    504..526     +  protein_bind   lac operator (fragment): The lac repressor binds to the lac operator to inhibit transcription in E. coli. This inhibition can be relieved by adding lactose or isopropyl-β-D-thiogalactopyranoside (IPTG). lac repressor encoded by lacI
    564..586     +  RBS            RBS: efficient ribosome binding site from bacteriophage T7 gene 10 (Olins and Rangwala, 1989)
    594..1301    +  CDS            mCherry: mCherry is a basic (constitutively fluorescent) red fluorescent protein published in 2004, derived from Discosoma sp.. It is reported to be a very rapidly-maturing monomer with low acid sensitivity.
   1324..1366    +  CDS            SET1 (fragment): solubility-enhancement tag derived from T7 phage gene 10B
   1374..1401    +  terminator     T7Te terminator: phage T7 early transcription terminator
   1636..1888    +  terminator     NOS terminator: nopaline synthase terminator and poly(A) signal
   2036..2381    +  promoter       CaMV 35S promoter: strong constitutive promoter from cauliflower mosaic virus
   2333..2379    +  promoter       minimal CaMV 35S promoter: minimal 35S promoter from cauliflower mosaic virus
   2391..2409    -  misc_feature   MCS (fragment): pUC18/19 multiple cloning site
   3854..4030    +  polyA_signal   CaMV poly(A) signal: cauliflower mosaic virus polyadenylation signal
   4628..4811    +  promoter       NOS promoter: nopaline synthase promoter NOS promoter
   4832..5548    +  CDS            EGFP: EGFP is a basic (constitutively fluorescent) green fluorescent protein published in 1996, derived from Aequorea victoria. It is reported to be a rapidly-maturing weak dimer with moderate acid sensitivity.
   5572..5721    +  CDS            ble (fragment): BLE_KLEPN - Experimental evidence at protein level: Swiss-Prot protein existence level 1. Binding protein with a strong affinity to the bleomycin family of antibiotics. Binds to CL990; an antimitotic-antibiotic compound. From Klebsiella pneumoniae.
   5728..5817    +  CDS            ocd (fragment): OCD_AGRFC - Experimental evidence at protein level: Swiss-Prot protein existence level 1. Catalyzes the conversion of L-ornithine into L-proline with release of ammonia. Is involved in the utilization of nopaline, a catabolic pathway that proceeds through L-arginine and L-ornithine to L-proline. Nopaline is a predominant opine in plant cells transformed with Ti plasmid pTiC58. From Agrobacterium fabrum (strain C58 / ATCC 33970) (Agrobacterium tumefaciens (strain C58)).
   5820..5930    +  CDS            ocd (fragment): OCD_AGRFC - Experimental evidence at protein level: Swiss-Prot protein existence level 1. Catalyzes the conversion of L-ornithine into L-proline with release of ammonia. Is involved in the utilization of nopaline, a catabolic pathway that proceeds through L-arginine and L-ornithine to L-proline. Nopaline is a predominant opine in plant cells transformed with Ti plasmid pTiC58. From Agrobacterium fabrum (strain C58 / ATCC 33970) (Agrobacterium tumefaciens (strain C58)).
   5937..6189    +  terminator     NOS terminator: nopaline synthase terminator and poly(A) signal
   6280..6304    -  misc_feature   LB T-DNA repeat: left border repeat from nopaline C58 T-DNA
   6672..7303    -  rep_origin     oriV: incP origin of replication
   7396..8541    -  CDS            trfA: TRFA_ECOLX - Experimental evidence at protein level: Swiss-Prot protein existence level 1. Also involved in plasmid copy number control, promoting intermolecular coupling of protein bound iterons at oriV, which inhibits replication initiation. From Escherichia coli.
   8840..9634    -  CDS            KanR: aminoglycoside phosphotransferase; aphA-3; confers resistance to kanamycin
   9826..10157   +  mobile_element IS1 (fragment): prokaryotic transposable element IS1
  10158..10209   +  misc_feature   bom (fragment): basis of mobility region from pBR322
  10395..10747   -  rep_origin     ori (fragment): high-copy-number ColE1/pMB1/pBR322/pUC origin of replication
  10747..10802   +  mobile_element IS1 (fragment): prokaryotic transposable element IS1
  10926..10950   -  misc_feature   RB T-DNA repeat: right border repeat from nopaline C58 T-DNA
  10965..11115   -  rep_origin     f1 ori (fragment) (sequence partly withheld): f1 bacteriophage origin of replication; arrow indicates direction of (+) strand synthesis
  11113..11268   -  CDS            lacZα (fragment) (sequence partly withheld): LacZα fragment of β-galactosidase; lacZ fragment
  11295..11456   +  promoter       CaMV 35S promoter (fragment): strong constitutive promoter from cauliflower mosaic virus
  11465..155     +  promoter       CaMV 35S promoter (fragment) (across the origin): strong constitutive promoter from cauliflower mosaic virus
