[The description below was written by a language model from this plasmid's Addgene catalogue record and pLannotate feature annotations shown in this document.]
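Description:
pTARGEX-APO is an empty plant expression backbone of about 11.6 kb, built as an Agrobacterium binary vector for directing high levels of a recombinant protein to the apoplast. It is cloned and maintained in E. coli at low copy under kanamycin selection (aphA-3-type KanR) and then moved into Agrobacterium tumefaciens for delivery into plants. Replication functions annotated outside the T-DNA are the broad-host-range incP oriV with its trfA initiator gene, alongside fragments of a ColE1-type origin, bom and IS1 that appear to be backbone remnants. Nopaline-type right and left border repeats delimit the transferred region.

Within the T-DNA, two adjacent CaMV 35S fragments correspond to the double 35S promoter in the catalogue entry. They drive an N-terminal secretion signal, recorded as derived from tobacco PR1b (the annotation software matched it to the related PR1a protein). Downstream sits a bacterial dropout cassette consisting of a lac promoter/operator, a T7 gene 10 ribosome binding site, mCherry and the T7Te terminator, followed by a NOS terminator for the plant transcript. A coding sequence is inserted through the SapI cloning site, replacing the mCherry cassette, so that recombinant E. coli colonies are white while colonies carrying the parental vector remain red. The insert is thereby fused behind the signal peptide.

The T-DNA also contains a second complete 35S promoter paired with a CaMV poly(A) signal; the roughly 1.4 kb between them is unannotated, and the record does not state what it encodes. A further NOS promoter–EGFP–NOS terminator unit is present, presumably as a visual marker of transformed tissue, although the record does not say so.
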