Addgene plasmid #242446: pTARGEX-APO
Purpose: (Empty Backbone) Targets high levels of recombinant protein to apoplast. Empty vector. Clone via SapI restriction site. mCherry dropout cassette will enable Red/White screening in E.coli.
Depositing lab: Allyson MacLean. Depositing organization: University of Ottawa. Publication: pTARGEX Vectors: A Versatile Toolbox for Plant-Based Protein Expression. Chartrand-Pleau C, Gallipeau-Burns E, Jain A, Boddy V, Fakhouri P, Rehmani S, Thomas T, Drapeau M, VanderBurgt JT, Boudigou A, Damry AM, MacLean AM. Front. Synth. Biol. 3:1619871 10.3389/fsybi.2025.1619871.
Backbone
  Vector backbone: pTARGEX
  Backbone manufacturer: uOttawa iGEM team 2024
  Backbone size (bp): 11624
  Modifications to backbone: N-terminal signal peptide derived from the Nicotiana tabacum pathogenesis-related protein 1b (PR1b) to target recombinant proteins to apoplast when expressed.
  Vector type: Plant Expression
  Promoter: double 35S
  Tag / fusion protein: N-terminal fusion with PR1b signal peptide (N terminal on backbone)
Growth in bacteria
  Bacterial resistance: Kanamycin, 50 μg/mL
  Growth temperature: 37°C
  Growth strain: DH5alpha
  Growth instructions: Clone and maintain in E. coli. For expression in planta, transform into suitable Agrobacterium tumefaciens strain and grow at 28C.
  Copy number: Low Copy
Gene/Insert
  Cloning method: Restriction Enzyme
Terms and licenses: Academic/Nonprofit Terms; Industry Terms: Not Available to Industry
How to cite: pTARGEX-APO was a gift from Allyson MacLean (Addgene plasmid # 242446 ; http://n2t.net/addgene:242446 ; RRID:Addgene_242446)
